Addgene plasmid #142436: TFORF2582
Purpose: Lentiviral vector for overexpressing transcription factor ORFs with unique 24-bp barcodes. Barcodes facilitate identification of transcription factors in pooled screens.
Depositing lab: Feng Zhang. Depositing organization: Broad Institute. Publication: A transcription factor atlas of directed differentiation. Joung J, Ma S, Tay T, Geiger-Schuller KR, Kirchgatterer PC, Verdine VK, Guo B, Arias-Garcia MA, Allen WE, Singh A, Kuksenko O, Abudayyeh OO, Gootenberg JS, Fu Z, Macrae RK, Buenrostro JD, Regev A, Zhang F. Cell. 2023 Jan 5;186(1):209-229.e26. doi: 10.1016/j.cell.2022.11.026. PubMed 36608654.
Backbone
  Vector backbone: pLX_TRC317
  Backbone manufacturer: Broad Institute Genetic Perturbation Platform
  Backbone size w/o insert (bp): 8264
  Vector type: Mammalian Expression, Lentiviral
  Selectable markers: Puromycin
Growth in bacteria
  Bacterial resistance: Ampicillin, 100 μg/mL
  Growth temperature: 37°C
  Growth strain: NEB Stable
  Copy number: High Copy
Gene/Insert
  Gene/Insert name: NR1D1
  Species: H. sapiens (human)
  Insert size (bp): 1946
  Entrez Gene: NR1D1 (a.k.a. EAR1, REVERBA, REVERBalpha, THRA1, THRAL, ear-1, hRev)
  Promoter: EF1a
  Cloning method: Unknown
  Sequencing primers: 5′ GGGTGGAGACTGAAGTTAGGCCAG; 3′ CACATAGCGTAAAAGGAGCAACATAG
Terms and licenses: Academic/Nonprofit Terms; Industry Terms: Not Available to Industry
Depositor comments: NM_021724,ENST00000246672 . The transcription factor ORF portion of this plasmid was synthesized by Genewiz. Please test multiple small colonies in case of plasmid recombination. To make this collection available in a timely manner, a portion of this collection was not fully sequenced by Addgene. If an Addgene verified full plasmid sequence is not available, please contact us prior to placing an order to request the full sequence.
How to cite: TFORF2582 was a gift from Feng Zhang (Addgene plasmid # 142436 ; http://n2t.net/addgene:142436 ; RRID:Addgene_142436)
