[The description below was written by a language model from this plasmid's Addgene catalogue record and pLannotate feature annotations shown in this document.]
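Description:
TFORF2582 is a lentiviral mammalian expression plasmid built on the pLX_TRC317 backbone and carrying the human NR1D1 open reading frame (Rev-erbα), a heme-dependent nuclear receptor that acts as a transcriptional repressor in the circadian clock and in metabolic pathways. It belongs to a barcoded transcription factor ORF collection in which each clone has a unique 24-bp barcode, so that the overexpressed factor can be identified in pooled screens. The barcode is not annotated as a separate feature. It may lie in the short region between the ORF and the WPRE, where the annotation software reports only a small U6 promoter-like fragment, but the record does not state its position.

The transfer cassette has a third-generation, self-inactivating layout. An RSV promoter drives a truncated HIV-1 5' LTR, followed by the Ψ packaging signal with a partial gag sequence and the RRE for Rev-dependent export of the genomic RNA. The cassette ends with a ΔU3 3' LTR and an SV40 polyadenylation signal. Inside the provirus, an SV40 early promoter/origin drives puromycin N-acetyltransferase for selection of transduced cells. A cPPT/CTS element, which aids nuclear import, lies downstream of this marker. The EF-1α promoter then drives constitutive NR1D1 expression, and a WPRE after the ORF enhances transcript stability and expression.

In E. coli the plasmid is maintained by a high-copy pUC-type origin and ampicillin resistance. It also contains an f1 origin and residual lac, T7 and T3 cloning-vector elements. The depositor warns that recombination can occur, as is common for LTR-containing plasmids. The ORF was produced by gene synthesis. The construct is typically used for viral delivery of NR1D1 in overexpression studies, including directed-differentiation screens.
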