Features (pLannotate 1.2.2; 31 found; start..end, strand, type, name):
      5..231     +  promoter       RSV promoter: Rous sarcoma virus enhancer/promoter
    232..412     +  LTR            5' LTR (truncated): truncated 5' long terminal repeat (LTR) from HIV-1
    459..584     +  misc_feature   HIV-1 Ψ: packaging signal of human immunodeficiency virus type 1
    568..931     +  CDS            HIV-1 gag (fragment): gag protein from human immunodeficiency virus 1; gag
   1077..1310    +  misc_feature   RRE: The Rev response element (RRE) of HIV-1 allows for Rev-dependent mRNA export from the nucleus to the cytoplasm.
   1687..1713    +  CDS            Rev (fragment): human immunodeficiency virus 1 (HIV-1) Rev protein; rev; enhances nuclear export of unspliced and incompletely spliced viral mRNAs
   1720..1743    +  promoter       SV40 promoter (fragment): SV40 early promoter
   1744..1815    +  promoter       SV40 promoter (fragment): SV40 enhancer and early promoter
   1839..1974    +  rep_origin     SV40 ori: SV40 origin of replication
   2020..2616    +  CDS            PuroR (fragment): puromycin N-acetyltransferase; pac from Streptomyces; confers resistance to puromycin
   2665..2782    +  misc_feature   cPPT/CTS: central polypurine tract and central termination sequence of HIV-1
   2847..2913    +  CDS            small t antigen (fragment): SV40 (simian virus 40) small t antigen
   2920..4098    +  promoter       EF-1α promoter: strong constitutive promoter for human elongation factor EF-1α
   4115..5956    +  CDS            NR1D1: NR1D1_HUMAN - Also known as EAR1, HREV, THRAL. Experimental evidence at protein level: Swiss-Prot protein existence level 1. Transcriptional repressor which coordinates circadian rhythm and metabolic pathways in a heme-dependent manner. Integral component of the complex transcription machinery that governs circadian rhythmicity and forms a critical negative limb of the circadian clock by directly repressing the expression of core clock components ARTNL/BMAL1, CLOCK and CRY1. Also regulates genes involved in metabolic functions, including lipid and bile acid metabolism, adipogenesis, gluconeoge
   5972..6025    +  promoter       U6 promoter (fragment): RNA polymerase III promoter for human U6 snRNA
   6067..6655    +  misc_feature   WPRE: woodchuck hepatitis virus posttranscriptional regulatory element
   6706..6725    +  misc_feature   cPPT/CTS (fragment): central polypurine tract and central termination sequence of HIV-1
   6727..6960    +  LTR            3' LTR (ΔU3): self-inactivating 3' long terminal repeat (LTR) from HIV-1
   7038..7159    +  polyA_signal   SV40 poly(A) signal: SV40 polyadenylation signal
   7199..7334    +  rep_origin     SV40 ori: SV40 origin of replication
   7355..7373    -  promoter       T7 promoter: promoter for bacteriophage T7 RNA polymerase
   7381..7536    +  CDS            lacZα (fragment): LacZα fragment of β-galactosidase; lacZ fragment
   7541..7969    +  rep_origin     f1 ori (sequence partly withheld): f1 bacteriophage origin of replication; arrow indicates direction of (+) strand synthesis
   8022..8126    +  promoter       AmpR promoter: bla
   8127..8987    +  CDS            AmpR: β-lactamase; bla; confers resistance to ampicillin, carbenicillin, and related antibiotics
   9158..9746    +  rep_origin     ori: high-copy-number ColE1/pMB1/pBR322/pUC origin of replication
   9929..10021   +  CDS            lacI (fragment): lac repressor; lacI; The lac repressor binds to the lac operator to inhibit transcription in E. coli. This inhibition can be relieved by adding lactose or isopropyl-β-D-thiogalactopyranoside (IPTG).
  10034..10055   +  protein_bind   CAP binding site: CAP binding activates transcription in the presence of cAMP. E. coli catabolite activator protein
  10070..10100   +  promoter       lac promoter: promoter for the E. coli lac operon
  10108..10124   +  protein_bind   lac operator: The lac repressor binds to the lac operator to inhibit transcription in E. coli. This inhibition can be relieved by adding lactose or isopropyl-β-D-thiogalactopyranoside (IPTG). lac repressor encoded by lacI
  10169..10187   +  promoter       T3 promoter: promoter for bacteriophage T3 RNA polymerase
>Addgene plasmid #142436 | TFORF2582 | addgene full sequence | sequence record 397216 | Addgene NGS Result
TTAATGTAGTCTTATGCAATACTCTTGTAGTCTTGCAACATGGTAACGATGAGTTAGCAACATGCCTTAC
AAGGAGAGAAAAAGCACCGTGCATGCCGATTGGTGGAAGTAAGGTGGTACGATCGTGCCTTATTAGGAAG
GCAACAGACGGGTCTGACATGGATTGGACGAACCACTGAATTGCCGCATTGCAGAGATATTGTATTTAAG
TGCCTAGCTCGATACATAAACGGGTCTCTCTGGTTAGACCAGATCTGAGCCTGGGAGCTCTCTGGCTAAC
TAGGGAACCCACTGCTTAAGCCTCAATAAAGCTTGCCTTGAGTGCTTCAAGTAGTGTGTGCCCGTCTGTT
GTGTGACTCTGGTAACTAGAGATCCCTCAGACCCTTTTAGTCAGTGTGGAAAATCTCTAGCAGTGGCGCC
CGAACAGGGACTTGAAAGCGAAAGGGAAACCAGAGGAGCTCTCTCGACGCAGGACTCGGCTTGCTGAAGC
GCGCACGGCAAGAGGCGAGGGGCGGCGACTGGTGAGTACGCCAAAAATTTTGACTAGCGGAGGCTAGAAG
GAGAGAGATGGGTGCGAGAGCGTCAGTATTAAGCGGGGGAGAATTAGATCGCGATGGGAAAAAATTCGGT
TAAGGCCAGGGGGAAAGAAAAAATATAAATTAAAACATATAGTATGGGCAAGCAGGGAGCTAGAACGATT
CGCAGTTAATCCTGGCCTGTTAGAAACATCAGAAGGCTGTAGACAAATACTGGGACAGCTACAACCATCC
CTTCAGACAGGATCAGAAGAACTTAGATCATTATATAATACAGTAGCAACCCTCTATTGTGTGCATCAAA
GGATAGAGATAAAAGACACCAAGGAAGCTTTAGACAAGATAGAGGAAGAGCAAAACAAAAGTAAGACCAC
CGCACAGCAAGCGGCCGCTGATCTTCAGACCTGGAGGAGGAGATATGAGGGACAATTGGAGAAGTGAATT
ATATAAATATAAAGTAGTAAAAATTGAACCATTAGGAGTAGCACCCACCAAGGCAAAGAGAAGAGTGGTG
CAGAGAGAAAAAAGAGCAGTGGGAATAGGAGCTTTGTTCCTTGGGTTCTTGGGAGCAGCAGGAAGCACTA
TGGGCGCAGCGTCAATGACGCTGACGGTACAGGCCAGACAATTATTGTCTGGTATAGTGCAGCAGCAGAA
CAATTTGCTGAGGGCTATTGAGGCGCAACAGCATCTGTTGCAACTCACAGTCTGGGGCATCAAGCAGCTC
CAGGCAAGAATCCTGGCTGTGGAAAGATACCTAAAGGATCAACAGCTCCTGGGGATTTGGGGTTGCTCTG
GAAAACTCATTTGCACCACTGCTGTGCCTTGGAATGCTAGTTGGAGTAATAAATCTCTGGAACAGATTTG
GAATCACACGACCTGGATGGAGTGGGACAGAGAAATTAACAATTACACAAGCTTAATACACTCCTTAATT
GAAGAATCGCAAAACCAGCAAGAAAAGAATGAACAAGAATTATTGGAATTAGATAAATGGGCAAGTTTGT
GGAATTGGTTTAACATAACAAATTGGCTGTGGTATATAAAATTATTCATAATGATAGTAGGAGGCTTGGT
AGGTTTAAGAATAGTTTTTGCTGTACTTTCTATAGTGAATAGAGTTAGGCAGGGATATTCACCATTATCG
TTTCAGACCCACCTCCCAACCCCGAGGGGACCCATGCATTGCATCTCAATTAGTCAGCAACCAGGTGTGG
AAAGTCCCCAGGCTCCCCAGCAGGCAGAAGTATGCAAAGCATGCGTCTCAATTAGTCAGCAACCATAGTC
CCGCCCCTAACTCCGCCCATCCCGCCCCTAACTCCGCCCAGTTCCGCCCATTCTCCGCCCCATGGCTGAC
TAATTTTTTTTATTTATGCAGAGGCCGAGGCCGCCTCGGCCTCTGAGCTATTCCAGAAGTAGTGAGGAGG
CTTTTTTGGAGGCCTAGGCTTTTGCAAAAAGCTTTCTAGAGGTACCACCGGAGCTTACCATGACCGAGTA
CAAGCCCACGGTGCGCCTCGCCACCCGCGACGACGTCCCCAGGGCCGTACGCACCCTCGCCGCCGCGTTC
GCCGACTACCCCGCCACGCGCCACACCGTCGATCCGGACCGCCACATCGAGCGGGTCACCGAGCTGCAAG
AACTCTTCCTCACGCGCGTCGGGCTCGACATCGGCAAGGTGTGGGTCGCGGACGACGGCGCCGCCGTGGC
GGTCTGGACCACGCCGGAGAGCGTCGAAGCGGGGGCGGTGTTCGCCGAGATCGGCCCGCGCATGGCCGAG
TTGAGCGGTTCCCGGCTGGCCGCGCAGCAACAGATGGAAGGCCTCCTGGCGCCGCACCGGCCCAAGGAGC
CCGCGTGGTTCCTGGCCACCGTCGGCGTCTCGCCCGACCACCAGGGCAAGGGTCTGGGCAGCGCCGTCGT
GCTCCCCGGAGTGGAGGCGGCCGAGCGCGCCGGGGTGCCCGCCTTCCTGGAGACCTCCGCGCCCCGCAAC
CTCCCCTTCTACGAGCGGCTCGGCTTCACCGTCACCGCCGACGTCGAGGTGCCCGAAGGACCGCGCACCT
GGTGCATGACCCGCAAGCCCGGTGCCAGTTAACGAATTCTAGATCTTGAGACAAATGGCAGTATTCATCC
ACAATTTTAAAAGAAAAGGGGGGATTGGGGGGTACAGTGCAGGGGAAAGAATAGTAGACATAATAGCAAC
AGACATACAAACTAAAGAATTACAAAAACAAATTACAAAAATTCAAAATTTTCGGGTTTATTACAGGGAC
AGCAGAGATCCACTTTGGCGCCGGCTCGAGGCCTGCAGGTGCAAAGATGGATAAAGTTTTAAACAGAGAG
GAATCTTTGCAGCTAATGGACCTTCTAGGTCTTGAAAGGAGTGGGAATTGGCTCCGGTGCCCGTCAGTGG
GCAGAGCGCACATCGCCCACAGTCCCCGAGAAGTTGGGGGGAGGGGTCGGCAATTGAACCGGTGCCTAGA
GAAGGTGGCGCGGGGTAAACTGGGAAAGTGATGTCGTGTACTGGCTCCGCCTTTTTCCCGAGGGTGGGGG
AGAACCGTATATAAGTGCAGTAGTCGCCGTGAACGTTCTTTTTCGCAACGGGTTTGCCGCCAGAACACAG
GTAAGTGCCGTGTGTGGTTCCCGCGGGCCTGGCCTCTTTACGGGTTATGGCCCTTGCGTGCCTTGAATTA
CTTCCACCTGGCTGCAGTACGTGATTCTTGATCCCGAGCTTCGGGTTGGAAGTGGGTGGGAGAGTTCGAG
GCCTTGCGCTTAAGGAGCCCCTTCGCCTCGTGCTTGAGTTGAGGCCTGGCCTGGGCGCTGGGGCCGCCGC
GTGCGAATCTGGTGGCACCTTCGCGCCTGTCTCGCTGCTTTCGATAAGTCTCTAGCCATTTAAAATTTTT
GATGACCTGCTGCGACGCTTTTTTTCTGGCAAGATAGTCTTGTAAATGCGGGCCAAGATCTGCACACTGG
TATTTCGGTTTTTGGGGCCGCGGGCGGCGACGGGGCCCGTGCGTCCCAGCGCACATGTTCGGCGAGGCGG
GGCCTGCGAGCGCGGCCACCGAGAATCGGACGGGGGTAGTCTCAAGCTGGCCGGCCTGCTCTGGTGCCTG
GCCTCGCGCCGCCGTGTATCGCCCCGCCCTGGGCGGCAAGGCTGGCCCGGTCGGCACCAGTTGCGTGAGC
GGAAAGATGGCCGCTTCCCGGCCCTGCTGCAGGGAGCTCAAAATGGAGGACGCGGCGCTCGGGAGAGCGG
GCGGGTGAGTCACCCACACAAAGGAAAAGGGCCTTTCCGTCCTCAGCCGTCGCTTCATGTGACTCCACGG
AGTACCGGGCGCCGTCCAGGCACCTCGATTAGTTCTCGAGCTTTTGGAGTACGTCGTCTTTAGGTTGGGG
GGAGGGGTTTTATGCGATGGAGTTTCCCCACACTGAGTGGGTGGAGACTGAAGTTAGGCCAGCTTGGCAC
TTGATGTAATTCTCCTTGGAATTTGCCCTTTTTGAGTTTGGATCTTGGTTCATTCTCAAGCCTCAGACAG
TGGTTCAAAGTTTTTTTCTTCCATTTCAGGTGTCGTGAGGCTAGCACCGCCACCATGACGACCCTGGACT
CCAACAACAACACAGGTGGCGTCATCACCTACATTGGCTCCAGTGGCTCCTCCCCAAGCCGCACCAGCCC
TGAATCCCTCTATAGTGACAACTCCAATGGCAGCTTCCAGTCCCTGACCCAAGGCTGTCCCACCTACTTC
CCACCATCCCCCACTGGCTCCCTCACCCAAGACCCGGCTCGCTCCTTTGGGAGCATTCCACCCAGCCTGA
GTGATGACGGCTCCCCTTCTTCCTCATCTTCCTCGTCGTCATCCTCCTCCTCCTTCTATAATGGGAGCCC
CCCTGGGAGTCTACAAGTGGCCATGGAGGACAGCAGCCGAGTGTCCCCCAGCAAGAGCACCAGCAACATC
ACCAAGCTGAATGGCATGGTGTTACTGTGTAAAGTGTGTGGGGACGTTGCCTCGGGCTTCCACTACGGTG
TGCACGCCTGCGAGGGCTGCAAGGGCTTTTTCCGTCGGAGCATCCAGCAGAACATCCAGTACAAAAGGTG
TCTGAAGAATGAGAATTGCTCCATCGTCCGCATCAATCGCAACCGCTGCCAGCAATGTCGCTTCAAGAAG
TGTCTCTCTGTGGGCATGTCTCGAGACGCTGTGCGTTTTGGGCGCATCCCCAAACGAGAGAAGCAGCGGA
TGCTTGCTGAGATGCAGAGTGCCATGAACCTGGCCAACAACCAGTTGAGCAGCCAGTGCCCGCTGGAGAC
TTCACCCACCCAGCACCCCACCCCAGGCCCCATGGGCCCCTCGCCACCCCCTGCTCCGGTCCCCTCACCC
CTGGTGGGCTTCTCCCAGTTTCCACAACAGCTGACGCCTCCCAGATCCCCAAGCCCTGAGCCCACAGTGG
AGGATGTGATATCCCAGGTGGCCCGGGCCCATCGAGAGATCTTCACCTACGCCCATGACAAGCTGGGCAG
CTCACCTGGCAACTTCAATGCCAACCATGCATCAGGTAGCCCTCCAGCCACCACCCCACATCGCTGGGAA
AATCAGGGCTGCCCACCTGCCCCCAATGACAACAACACCTTGGCTGCCCAGCGTCATAACGAGGCCCTAA
ATGGTCTGCGCCAGGCTCCCTCCTCCTACCCTCCCACCTGGCCTCCTGGCCCTGCACACCACAGCTGCCA
CCAGTCCAACAGCAACGGGCACCGTCTATGCCCCACCCACGTGTATGCAGCCCCAGAAGGCAAGGCACCT
GCCAACAGTCCCCGGCAGGGCAACTCAAAGAATGTTCTGCTGGCATGTCCTATGAACATGTACCCGCATG
GACGCAGTGGGCGAACGGTGCAGGAGATCTGGGAGGATTTCTCCATGAGCTTCACGCCCGCTGTGCGGGA
GGTGGTAGAGTTTGCCAAACACATCCCGGGCTTCCGTGACCTTTCTCAGCATGACCAAGTCACCCTGCTT
AAGGCTGGCACCTTTGAGGTGCTGATGGTGCGCTTTGCTTCGTTGTTCAACGTGAAGGACCAGACAGTGA
TGTTCCTAAGCCGCACCACCTACAGCCTGCAGGAGCTTGGTGCCATGGGCATGGGAGACCTGCTCAGTGC
CATGTTCGACTTCAGCGAGAAGCTCAACTCCCTGGCGCTTACCGAGGAGGAGCTGGGCCTCTTCACCGCG
GTGGTGCTTGTCTCTGCAGACCGCTCGGGCATGGAGAATTCCGCTTCGGTGGAGCAGCTCCAGGAGACGC
TGCTGCGGGCTCTTCGGGCTCTGGTGCTGAAGAACCGGCCCTTGGAGACTTCCCGCTTCACCAAGCTGCT
GCTCAAGCTGCCGGACCTGCGGACCCTGAACAACATGCATTCCGAGAAGCTGCTGTCCTTCCGGGTGGAC
GCCCAGTAGTAATGAACTAGTCCGTAACTTGAAAGTATTTCGATTTCTTGGCTTTATATATCTTGTGGAA
AGGACGACAATAACCGTCCACACTGTCTCCCACGCGTTAAGTCGACAATCAACCTCTGGATTACAAAATT
TGTGAAAGATTGACTGGTATTCTTAACTATGTTGCTCCTTTTACGCTATGTGGATACGCTGCTTTAATGC
CTTTGTATCATGCTATTGCTTCCCGTATGGCTTTCATTTTCTCCTCCTTGTATAAATCCTGGTTGCTGTC
TCTTTATGAGGAGTTGTGGCCCGTTGTCAGGCAACGTGGCGTGGTGTGCACTGTGTTTGCTGACGCAACC
CCCACTGGTTGGGGCATTGCCACCACCTGTCAGCTCCTTTCCGGGACTTTCGCTTTCCCCCTCCCTATTG
CCACGGCGGAACTCATCGCCGCCTGCCTTGCCCGCTGCTGGACAGGGGCTCGGCTGTTGGGCACTGACAA
TTCCGTGGTGTTGTCGGGGAAATCATCGTCCTTTCCTTGGCTGCTCGCCTGTGTTGCCACCTGGATTCTG
CGCGGGACGTCCTTCTGCTACGTCCCTTCGGCCCTCAATCCAGCGGACCTTCCTTCCCGCGGCCTGCTGC
CGGCTCTGCGGCCTCTTCCGCGTCTTCGCCTTCGCCCTCAGACGAGTCGGATCTCCCTTTGGGCCGCCTC
CCCGCGTCGACTTTAAGACCAATGACTTACAAGGCAGCTGTAGATCTTAGCCACTTTTTAAAAGAAAAGG
GGGGACTGGAAGGGCTAATTCACTCCCAACGAAGACAAGATCTGCTTTTTGCTTGTACTGGGTCTCTCTG
GTTAGACCAGATCTGAGCCTGGGAGCTCTCTGGCTAACTAGGGAACCCACTGCTTAAGCCTCAATAAAGC
TTGCCTTGAGTGCTTCAAGTAGTGTGTGCCCGTCTGTTGTGTGACTCTGGTAACTAGAGATCCCTCAGAC
CCTTTTAGTCAGTGTGGAAAATCTCTAGCAGTACGTATAGTAGTTCATGTCATCTTATTATTCAGTATTT
ATAACTTGCAAAGAAATGAATATCAGAGAGTGAGAGGAACTTGTTTATTGCAGCTTATAATGGTTACAAA
TAAAGCAATAGCATCACAAATTTCACAAATAAAGCATTTTTTTCACTGCATTCTAGTTGTGGTTTGTCCA
AACTCATCAATGTATCTTATCATGTCTGGCTCTAGCTATCCCGCCCCTAACTCCGCCCATCCCGCCCCTA
ACTCCGCCCAGTTCCGCCCATTCTCCGCCCCATGGCTGACTAATTTTTTTTATTTATGCAGAGGCCGAGG
CCGCCTCGGCCTCTGAGCTATTCCAGAAGTAGTGAGGAGGCTTTTTTGGAGGCCTAGGGACGTACCCAAT
TCGCCCTATAGTGAGTCGTATTACGCGCGCTCACTGGCCGTCGTTTTACAACGTCGTGACTGGGAAAACC
CTGGCGTTACCCAACTTAATCGCCTTGCAGCACATCCCCCTTTCGCCAGCTGGCGTAATAGCGAAGAGGC
CCGCACCGATCGCCCTTCCCAACAGTTGCGCAGCCTGAATGGCGAATGGG
[124 nt withheld, positions 7541-7664]
C
[91 nt withheld, positions 7666-7756]
A
[49 nt withheld, positions 7758-7806]
CCTTTGACGTTGGAGTCCACGTTCTTT
[37 nt withheld, positions 7834-7870]
ACCCTATCTCGGTCTATTCTTTTGATTTATAAGGGATTTTGCCGATTTCGGCCTATTGGTTAAAAAATGA
GCTGATTTAACAAAAATTTAACGCGAATTTTAACAAAATATTAACGCTTACAATTTAGGTGGCACTTTTC
GGGGAAATGTGCGCGGAACCCCTATTTGTTTATTTTTCTAAATACATTCAAATATGTATCCGCTCATGAG
ACAATAACCCTGATAAATGCTTCAATAATATTGAAAAAGGAAGAGTATGAGTATTCAACATTTCCGTGTC
GCCCTTATTCCCTTTTTTGCGGCATTTTGCCTTCCTGTTTTTGCTCACCCAGAAACGCTGGTGAAAGTAA
AAGATGCTGAAGATCAGTTGGGTGCACGAGTGGGTTACATCGAACTGGATCTCAACAGCGGTAAGATCCT
TGAGAGTTTTCGCCCCGAAGAACGTTTTCCAATGATGAGCACTTTTAAAGTTCTGCTATGTGGCGCGGTA
TTATCCCGTATTGACGCCGGGCAAGAGCAACTCGGTCGCCGCATACACTATTCTCAGAATGACTTGGTTG
AGTACTCACCAGTCACAGAAAAGCATCTTACGGATGGCATGACAGTAAGAGAATTATGCAGTGCTGCCAT
AACCATGAGTGATAACACTGCGGCCAACTTACTTCTGACAACGATCGGAGGACCGAAGGAGCTAACCGCT
TTTTTGCACAACATGGGGGATCATGTAACTCGCCTTGATCGTTGGGAACCGGAGCTGAATGAAGCCATAC
CAAACGACGAGCGTGACACCACGATGCCTGTAGCAATGGCAACAACGTTGCGCAAACTATTAACTGGCGA
ACTACTTACTCTAGCTTCCCGGCAACAATTAATAGACTGGATGGAGGCGGATAAAGTTGCAGGACCACTT
CTGCGCTCGGCCCTTCCGGCTGGCTGGTTTATTGCTGATAAATCTGGAGCCGGTGAGCGTGGGTCTCGCG
GTATCATTGCAGCACTGGGGCCAGATGGTAAGCCCTCCCGTATCGTAGTTATCTACACGACGGGGAGTCA
GGCAACTATGGATGAACGAAATAGACAGATCGCTGAGATAGGTGCCTCACTGATTAAGCATTGGTAACTG
TCAGACCAAGTTTACTCATATATACTTTAGATTGATTTAAAACTTCATTTTTAATTTAAAAGGATCTAGG
TGAAGATCCTTTTTGATAATCTCATGACCAAAATCCCTTAACGTGAGTTTTCGTTCCACTGAGCGTCAGA
CCCCGTAGAAAAGATCAAAGGATCTTCTTGAGATCCTTTTTTTCTGCGCGTAATCTGCTGCTTGCAAACA
AAAAAACCACCGCTACCAGCGGTGGTTTGTTTGCCGGATCAAGAGCTACCAACTCTTTTTCCGAAGGTAA
CTGGCTTCAGCAGAGCGCAGATACCAAATACTGTTCTTCTAGTGTAGCCGTAGTTAGGCCACCACTTCAA
GAACTCTGTAGCACCGCCTACATACCTCGCTCTGCTAATCCTGTTACCAGTGGCTGCTGCCAGTGGCGAT
AAGTCGTGTCTTACCGGGTTGGACTCAAGACGATAGTTACCGGATAAGGCGCAGCGGTCGGGCTGAACGG
GGGGTTCGTGCACACAGCCCAGCTTGGAGCGAACGACCTACACCGAACTGAGATACCTACAGCGTGAGCT
ATGAGAAAGCGCCACGCTTCCCGAAGGGAGAAAGGCGGACAGGTATCCGGTAAGCGGCAGGGTCGGAACA
GGAGAGCGCACGAGGGAGCTTCCAGGGGGAAACGCCTGGTATCTTTATAGTCCTGTCGGGTTTCGCCACC
TCTGACTTGAGCGTCGATTTTTGTGATGCTCGTCAGGGGGGCGGAGCCTATGGAAAAACGCCAGCAACGC
GGCCTTTTTACGGTTCCTGGCCTTTTGCTGGCCTTTTGCTCACATGTTCTTTCCTGCGTTATCCCCTGAT
TCTGTGGATAACCGTATTACCGCCTTTGAGTGAGCTGATACCGCTCGCCGCAGCCGAACGACCGAGCGCA
GCGAGTCAGTGAGCGAGGAAGCGGAAGAGCGCCCAATACGCAAACCGCCTCTCCCCGCGCGTTGGCCGAT
TCATTAATGCAGCTGGCACGACAGGTTTCCCGACTGGAAAGCGGGCAGTGAGCGCAACGCAATTAATGTG
AGTTAGCTCACTCATTAGGCACCCCAGGCTTTACACTTTATGCTTCCGGCTCGTATGTTGTGTGGAATTG
TGAGCGGATAACAATTTCACACAGGAAACAGCTATGACCATGATTACGCCAAGCGCGCAATTAACCCTCA
CTAAAGGGAACAAAAGCTGGAGCTGCAAGC
