>Addgene plasmid #142436 | TFORF2582 | depositor partial sequence | sequence record 279446 | Insert
ACCGCCACCATGACGACCCTGGACTCCAACAACAACACAGGTGGCGTCATCACCTACATTGGCTCCAGTG
GCTCCTCCCCAAGCCGCACCAGCCCTGAATCCCTCTATAGTGACAACTCCAATGGCAGCTTCCAGTCCCT
GACCCAAGGCTGTCCCACCTACTTCCCACCATCCCCCACTGGCTCCCTCACCCAAGACCCGGCTCGCTCC
TTTGGGAGCATTCCACCCAGCCTGAGTGATGACGGCTCCCCTTCTTCCTCATCTTCCTCGTCGTCATCCT
CCTCCTCCTTCTATAATGGGAGCCCCCCTGGGAGTCTACAAGTGGCCATGGAGGACAGCAGCCGAGTGTC
CCCCAGCAAGAGCACCAGCAACATCACCAAGCTGAATGGCATGGTGTTACTGTGTAAAGTGTGTGGGGAC
GTTGCCTCGGGCTTCCACTACGGTGTGCACGCCTGCGAGGGCTGCAAGGGCTTTTTCCGTCGGAGCATCC
AGCAGAACATCCAGTACAAAAGGTGTCTGAAGAATGAGAATTGCTCCATCGTCCGCATCAATCGCAACCG
CTGCCAGCAATGTCGCTTCAAGAAGTGTCTCTCTGTGGGCATGTCTCGAGACGCTGTGCGTTTTGGGCGC
ATCCCCAAACGAGAGAAGCAGCGGATGCTTGCTGAGATGCAGAGTGCCATGAACCTGGCCAACAACCAGT
TGAGCAGCCAGTGCCCGCTGGAGACTTCACCCACCCAGCACCCCACCCCAGGCCCCATGGGCCCCTCGCC
ACCCCCTGCTCCGGTCCCCTCACCCCTGGTGGGCTTCTCCCAGTTTCCACAACAGCTGACGCCTCCCAGA
TCCCCAAGCCCTGAGCCCACAGTGGAGGATGTGATATCCCAGGTGGCCCGGGCCCATCGAGAGATCTTCA
CCTACGCCCATGACAAGCTGGGCAGCTCACCTGGCAACTTCAATGCCAACCATGCATCAGGTAGCCCTCC
AGCCACCACCCCACATCGCTGGGAAAATCAGGGCTGCCCACCTGCCCCCAATGACAACAACACCTTGGCT
GCCCAGCGTCATAACGAGGCCCTAAATGGTCTGCGCCAGGCTCCCTCCTCCTACCCTCCCACCTGGCCTC
CTGGCCCTGCACACCACAGCTGCCACCAGTCCAACAGCAACGGGCACCGTCTATGCCCCACCCACGTGTA
TGCAGCCCCAGAAGGCAAGGCACCTGCCAACAGTCCCCGGCAGGGCAACTCAAAGAATGTTCTGCTGGCA
TGTCCTATGAACATGTACCCGCATGGACGCAGTGGGCGAACGGTGCAGGAGATCTGGGAGGATTTCTCCA
TGAGCTTCACGCCCGCTGTGCGGGAGGTGGTAGAGTTTGCCAAACACATCCCGGGCTTCCGTGACCTTTC
TCAGCATGACCAAGTCACCCTGCTTAAGGCTGGCACCTTTGAGGTGCTGATGGTGCGCTTTGCTTCGTTG
TTCAACGTGAAGGACCAGACAGTGATGTTCCTAAGCCGCACCACCTACAGCCTGCAGGAGCTTGGTGCCA
TGGGCATGGGAGACCTGCTCAGTGCCATGTTCGACTTCAGCGAGAAGCTCAACTCCCTGGCGCTTACCGA
GGAGGAGCTGGGCCTCTTCACCGCGGTGGTGCTTGTCTCTGCAGACCGCTCGGGCATGGAGAATTCCGCT
TCGGTGGAGCAGCTCCAGGAGACGCTGCTGCGGGCTCTTCGGGCTCTGGTGCTGAAGAACCGGCCCTTGG
AGACTTCCCGCTTCACCAAGCTGCTGCTCAAGCTGCCGGACCTGCGGACCCTGAACAACATGCATTCCGA
GAAGCTGCTGTCCTTCCGGGTGGACGCCCAGTAGTAATGAACTAGTCCGTAACTTGAAAGTATTTCGATT
TCTTGGCTTTATATATCTTGTGGAAAGGACGACAATAACCGTCCACACTGTCTCCC
