>Addgene plasmid #142436 | TFORF2582 | depositor partial sequence | sequence record 279447 | Barcode
CAATAACCGTCCACACTGTCTCCC
